>Addgene plasmid #203592 | pPSt_35Spr-GFP-t35S | addgene full sequence | sequence record 401114 | Addgene NGS Result
GTAAAACGACGGCCAGTGAGCGCGCGTAATACGACTCACTATAGGGCGAATTGGGTACCGGGCCCCCCCT
CGAGGTCGACGGTATCGATAAGCTTGATATCGAATTCCGCTGACTCGGAAAGGCCATCGTTGAAGATGCC
TCTGCCGACAGTGGTCCCAAAGGTGGACCCCCACCCACGAGGAGCATCGTGGAAAACGAAGTCGTTCCAA
CCACGGCTTCAAAGCAAGTGGATGGATGTGATATCTCCACTGACGTAAGGGATGACGCACAATCCCACTA
TCCTTCCTGTGCAAGACCCTTCCTCTATATAAGGAAGTTCATTTCATTTGGAGAGGACACGCCCGTCCGA
ACTCCGAACCCCAGAACAGAGCAAAGCCTCCTCGGCCTCCCTGTCCCCAGCCTTCCCCGATGACCATAGA
CGTGATCGACGTGAGCAAGGGCGAGGAGCTGTTCACCGGGGTGGTGCCCATCCTGGTCGAGCTGGACGGC
GACGTAAACGGCCACAAGTTCAGCGTGTCCGGCGAGGGCGAGGGCGATGCCACCTACGGCAAGCTGACCC
TGAAGTTCATCTGCACCACCGGCAAGCTGCCCGTGCCCTGGCCCACCCTCGTGACCACCTTCACCTACGG
CGTGCAGTGCTTCAGCCGCTACCCCGACCACATGAAGCAGCACGACTTCTTCAAGTCCGCCATGCCCGAA
GGCTACGTCCAGGAGCGCACCATCTTCTTCAAGGACGACGGCAACTACAAGACCCGCGCCGAGGTGAAGT
TCGAGGGCGACACCCTGGTGAACCGCATCGAGCTGAAGGGCATCGACTTCAAGGAGGACGGCAACATCCT
GGGGCACAAGCTGGAGTACAACTACAACAGCCACAACGTCTATATCATGGCCGACAAGCAGAAGAACGGC
ATCAAGGTGAACTTCAAGATCCGCCACAACATCGAGGACGGCAGCGTGCAGCTCGCCGACCACTACCAGC
AGAACACCCCCATCGGCGACGGCCCCGTGCTGCTGCCCGACAACCACTACCTGAGCACCCAGTCCGCCCT
GAGCAAAGACCCCAACGAGAAGCGCGATCACATGGTCCTGCTGGAGTTCGTGACCGCCGCCGGGATCACT
CACGGCATGGACGAGCTGTACAAGTAAGCTCTAGCTAGAGTCGATCGACAAGCTCGAGTTTCTCCATAAT
AATGTGTGAGTAGTTCCCAGATAAGGGAATTAGGGTTCCTATAGGGTTTCGCTCATGTGTTGAGCATATA
AGAAACCCTTAGTATGTATTTGTATTTGTAAAATACTTCTATCAATAAAATTTCTAATTCCTAAAACCAA
AATCCAGTACTAAAATCCAGATAGGTGTTCCACTTCTGTATAGGAGCCAATTGATTGACAACATGCATCA
ATCGGAGCTCCAGCTTTTGTTCCCTTTAGTGAGGGTTAATTGCGCGCTTGGCGTAATCATGGTCATAGCT
GTTTCCTGTGTGAAATTGTTATCCGCTCACAATTCCACACAACATACGAGCCGGAAGCATAAAGTGTAAA
GCCTGGGGTGCCTAATGAGTGAGCTAACTCACATTAATTGCGTTGCGCTCACTGCCCGCTTTCCAGTCGG
GAAACCTGTCGTGCCAGCTGCATTAATGAATCGGCCAACGCTCGGGGAGAGGCGGTTTGCGTATTGGGCG
CTCTTCCGCTTCCTCGCTCACTGACTCGCTGCGCTCGGTCGTTCGGCTGCGGCGAGCGGTATCAGCTCAC
TCAAAGGCGGTAATACGGTTATCCACAGAATCAGGGGATAACGCAGGAAAGAACATGAAGGCCTTGACAG
GATATATTGGCGGGTAAACTAAGTCGCTGTATGTGTTTGTTTGAGATCTCATGTGAGCAAAAGGCCAGCA
AAAGGCCAGGAACCGTAAAAAGGCCGCGTTGCTGGCGTTTTTCCATAGGCTCCGCCCCCCTGACGAGCAT
CACAAAAATCGACGCTCAAGTCAGAGGTGGCGAAACCCGACAGGACTATAAAGATACCAGGCGTTTCCCC
CTGGAAGCTCCCTCGTGCGCTCTCCTGTTCCGACCCTGCCGCTTACCGGATACCTGTCCGCCTTTCTCCC
TTCGGGAAGCGTGGCGCTTTCTCATAGCTCACGCTGTAGGTATCTCAGTTCGGTGTAGGTCGTTCGCTCC
AAGCTGGGCTGTGTGCACGAACCCCCCGTTCAGCCCGACCGCTGCGCCTTATCCGGTAACTATCGTCTTG
AGTCCAACCCGGTAAGACACGACTTATCGCCACTGGCAGCAGCCACTGGTAACAGGATTAGCAGAGCGAG
GTATGTAGGCGGTGCTACAGAGTTCTTGAAGTGGTGGCCTAACTACGGCTACACTAGAAGAACAGTATTT
GGTATCTGCGCTCTGCTGAAGCCAGTTACCTTCGGAAGAAGAGTTGGTAGCTCTTGATCCGGCAAACAAA
CCACCGCTGGTAGCGGTGGTTTTTTTGTTTGCAAGCAGCAGATTACGCGCAGAAAAAAAGGATCTCAAGA
AGATCCTTTGATCTTTTCTACGGGGTCTGACGCTCAGTGGAACGAAAACTCACGTTAAGGGATTTTGGTC
ATTAGATTATCAAAAAGGATCTTCACCTAGATCCTTTTAAATTAAAAATGAAGTTTTAAATCAATCTAAA
GTATATATGTGTAACATTGGTCTAGTGATTATTTGCCGACTACCTTGGTGATCTCGCCTTTCACGTAGTG
AACAAATTCTTCCAACTGATCTGCGCGCGAGGCCAAGCGATCTTCTTGTCCAAGATAAGCCTGCCTAGCT
TCAAGTATGACGGGCTGATACTGGGCCGGCAGGCGCTCCATTGCCCAGTCGGCAGCGACATCCTTCGGCG
CGATTTTGCCGGTTACTGCGCTGTACCAAATGCGGGACAACGTAAGCACTACATTTCGCTCATCGCCAGC
CCAGTCGGGCGGCGAGTTCCATAGCGTTAAGGTTCCATTTAGCGCCTCAAATAGATCCTGTTCAGGAACC
GGATCAAAGAGTTCCTCCGCCGCTGGACCTACCAAGGCAACGCTATGTTCTCTTGCTTTTGTCAGCAAGA
TAGCCAGATCAATGTCGATCGTGGCTGGCTCGAAGATACCTGCAAGAATGTCATTGCGCTGCCATTCTCC
AAATTGCAGTTCGCGCTTAGCTGGATAACGCCACGGAATGATGTCGTCGTGCACAACAATGGTGACTTCT
ACAGCGCGGAGAATCTCGCTCTCTCCAGGGGAAGCCGAAGTTTCCAAAAGGTCGTTGATCAAAGCTCGCC
GCGTTGTTTCATCAAGCCTTACGGTCACCGTAACCAGCAAATCAATATCACTGTGTGGCTTCAGGCCGCC
ATCCACTGCGGAGCCGTACAAATGTACGGCCAGCAACGTCGGTTCGAGATGGCGCTCGATGACGCCAACT
ACCTCTGATAGTTGAGTCGATACTTCGGCGATCACCGCTTCCCTCATAACACCCCTTGTATTACTGTTTA
TGTAAGCAGACAGTTTTATTGTTCATGATGATATATTTTTATCTTGTGCAATGTAACATCAGAGATTTTG
AGACACAACGTGGCTTTGTTGAATAAATCGAACTTTTGCTGAGTTGAAGGATCAGATCACGCATCTTCCC
GACAACGCAGACCGTTCCGTGGCAAAGCAAAAGTTCAAAATCACCAACTGGTCCACCTACAACAAAGCTC
TCATCAACCGTGGCTCCCTCACTTTCTGGCTGGATGATGGGACGATTCAGGCGATCCCCATCCAACAGCC
CGCCGTCGAGCGGGCTTTTTTATCCCCGGAAGCCTGTGGATAGAGGGTAGTTATCCACGTGAAACCGCTA
ATGCCCCGCAAAGCCTTGATTCACGGGGCTTTCCGGCCCGCTCCAAAAACTATCCACGTGAAATCGCTAA
TCAGGGTACGTGAAATCGCTAATCGGAGTACGTGAAATCGCTAATAAGGTCACGTGAAATCGCTAATCAA
AAAGGCACGTGAGAACGCTAATAGCCCTTTCAGATCAACAGCTTGCAAACACCCCTCGCTCCGGCAAGTA
GTTACAGCAAGTAGTATGTTCAATTAGCTTTTCAATTATGAATATATATATCAATTATTGGTCGCCCTTG
GCTTGTGGACAATGCGCTACGCGCACCGGCTCCGCCCGTGGACAACCGCAAGCGGTTGCCCACCGTCGAG
CGCCTTTGCCCACAACCCGGCGGCCGGCCGCAACAGATCGTTTTATAAATTTTTTTTTTTTGAAAAAGAA
AAAGCCCGAAAGGCGGCAACCTCTCGGGCTTCTGGATTTCCGATCCCCGGAATTAGATCTTGGCAGGATA
TATTGTGGTGTAACGTTATCAGCTTGCATGCCGGTCGATCTAGTAACATAGATGACACCGCGCGCGATAA
TTTATCCTAGTTTGCGCGCTATATTTTGTTTTCTATCGCGTATTAAATGTATAATTGCGGGACTCTAATC
ATAAAAACCCATCTCATAAATAACGTCATGCATTACATGTTAATTATTACATGCTTAACGTAATTCAACA
GAAATTATATGATAATCATCGCAAGACCGGCAACAGGATTCAATCTTAAGAAACTTTATTGCCAAATGTT
TTAACGATCTGCTTGACTCTAGGGGTCATCAGATTTCGGTGACGGGCAGGACCGGACGGGGCGGCACCGG
CAGGCTGAAGTCCAGCTGCCAGAAACCCACGTCATGCCAGTTCCCGTGCTTGAAGCCGGCCGCCCGCAGC
ATGCCGCGGGGGGCATATCCGAGCGCCTCGTGCATGCGCACGCTCGGGTCGTTGGGCAGCCCGATGACAG
CGACCACGCTCTTGAAGCCCTGTGCCTCCAGGGACTTCAGCAGGTGGGTGTAGAGCGTGGAGCCCAGTCC
CGTCCGCTGGTGGCGTGGAGATACGTACACGGTGGACTCGGCCGTCCAGTCGTAGGCGTTGCGTGCCTTC
CAGGGACCCGCGTAGGCGATGCCGGCGACCTCGCCGTCCACCTCGGCGACGAGCCAGGGATAGCGCTCCC
GCAGACGGACGAGGTCGTCCGTCCACTCCTGCGGTTCCTGCGGCTCGGTACGGAAGTTGACCGTGCTTGT
CTCGATGTAGTGGTTGACGATGGTGCAGACCGCCGGCATGTCCGCCTCGGTGGCACGGCGGATGTCGGCC
GGGCGTCGTTCTGGGCTCATGGTAGATCCCCTCGATCGAGTTGAGAGTGAATATGAGACTCTAATTGGAT
ACCGAGGGGAATTTATGGAACGTCAGTGGAGCATTTTTGACAAGAAATATTTGCTAGCTTATAGTGACCT
TAGGCGACTTTTGAACGCGCAATAATGGTTTCTGACGTATGTGCTTAGCTCATTAAACTCCAGAAACCCG
CGGCTCAGTGGCTCCTTCAACGTTGCGGTTCTGTCAGTTCCAAACGTAAAACGGCTTGTCCCGCGTCATC
GGCGGGGGTCATAACGTGACTCCCTTAATTCTCCGCTCATGATCGATAACATTAACGCTTACAATTTCCA
TTCGCCATTCAGGCTGCGCAACTGTTGGGAAGGGCGATCGGTGCGGGCCTCTTCGCTATTACGCCAGCTG
GCGAAAGGGGGATGTGCTGCAAGGCGATTAAGTTGGGTAACGCCAGGGTTTTCCCAGTCACGACGTT
Features (pLannotate 1.2.2; 23 found; start..end, strand, type, name):
     27..45      +  promoter       T7 promoter: promoter for bacteriophage T7 RNA polymerase
     54..108     -  misc_feature   MCS (fragment): pBluescript multiple cloning site
    117..286     +  promoter       35SPPDK promoter (fragment): hybrid promoter consisting of the cauliflower mosaic virus 35S enhancer fused to the maize C4PPDK basal promoter (Yoo et al., 2007)
    291..337     +  promoter       minimal CaMV 35S promoter: minimal 35S promoter from cauliflower mosaic virus
    431..1147    +  CDS            EGFP: the original enhanced GFP (Yang et al., 1996) mammalian codon-optimized
   1179..1352    +  polyA_signal   CaMV poly(A) signal: cauliflower mosaic virus polyadenylation signal
   1376..1401    +  terminator     E9 terminator (fragment): terminator and polyadenylation signal from the pea rbcS-E9 gene
   1423..1441    -  promoter       T3 promoter: promoter for bacteriophage T3 RNA polymerase
   1486..1502    -  protein_bind   lac operator: The lac repressor binds to the lac operator to inhibit transcription in E. coli. This inhibition can be relieved by adding lactose or isopropyl-β-D-thiogalactopyranoside (IPTG). lac repressor encoded by lacI
   1510..1540    -  promoter       lac promoter: promoter for the E. coli lac operon
   1555..1576    -  protein_bind   CAP binding site: CAP binding activates transcription in the presence of cAMP. E. coli catabolite activator protein
   1589..1681    -  CDS            lacI (fragment): lac repressor; lacI; The lac repressor binds to the lac operator to inhibit transcription in E. coli. This inhibition can be relieved by adding lactose or isopropyl-β-D-thiogalactopyranoside (IPTG).
   1683..1807    -  rep_origin     RSF ori (fragment): Plasmids containing the RSF 1030 origin of replication can be propagated in E. coli cells that contain additional plasmids with compatible origins.
   1815..1839    +  misc_feature   RB T-DNA repeat: right border repeat from nopaline C58 T-DNA
   1930..2518    -  rep_origin     ori: high-copy-number ColE1/pMB1/pBR322/pUC origin of replication
   2689..3477    -  CDS            SmR: aminoglycoside adenylyltransferase (Murphy, 1985); aadA; confers resistance to spectinomycin and streptomycin
   3662..3763    +  CDS            TRA2_ECOLX (fragment): Protein predicted: Swiss-Prot protein existence level 4. Required for transposition of transposon Tn903. From Escherichia coli.
   3768..4203    +  rep_origin     pSa ori: origin of replication from bacterial plasmid pSa
   4331..4353    +  misc_feature   LB T-DNA repeat: left border repeat from nopaline C58 T-DNA (truncated)
   4377..4629    -  terminator     NOS terminator: nopaline synthase terminator and poly(A) signal
   4652..5200    -  CDS            bar: PAT_STRHY - Experimental evidence at protein level: Swiss-Prot protein existence level 1. Inactivates phosphinothricin (PPT) by transfer of an acetyl group from acetyl CoA. Can also acetylate demethylphosphinothricin but not PTT or glutamate. This enzyme is an effector of phosphinothricin tripeptide (PTT or bialaphos) resistance. From Streptomyces hygroscopicus. Introduced by genetic manipulation and expressed in glufosinate-tolerant maize by Dekalb Genetics.
   5242..5421    -  promoter       NOS promoter: nopaline synthase promoter
   5531..19      -  CDS            lacZα (fragment) (across the origin): LacZα fragment of β-galactosidase; lacZ fragment
