[The description below was written by a language model from this plasmid's Addgene catalogue record and pLannotate feature annotations shown in this document.]
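Description:
pPSt_35Spr-GFP-t35S is a small binary-type plant expression plasmid built on the pPSt backbone and described as the fully assembled Plant STARR-seq plasmid carrying the 35S terminator. It is maintained in E. coli at high copy through a ColE1/pUC-type origin and selected with spectinomycin via the aadA (SmR) gene. A pSa origin is also annotated, which in vectors of this design supports replication in Agrobacterium. Nopaline-type left and right T-DNA border repeats flank the plant-directed region. This region includes a Basta (phosphinothricin) resistance cassette in which the bar acetyltransferase gene is driven by the NOS promoter and closed by the NOS terminator. Remnants of a pBluescript-style cloning region are scattered around the payload: T7 and T3 promoters, lac promoter/operator, and lacZα, lacI and RSF ori fragments.

The reporter unit consists of a CaMV 35S promoter joined to the 5'UTR of the maize gene Zm00001d041672. The 35S promoter is annotated as a 35S enhancer segment followed by the minimal 35S promoter. Next come the EGFP coding sequence and the CaMV 35S terminator/poly(A) signal, with a short fragment of the pea rbcS-E9 terminator annotated just downstream. In the Plant STARR-seq approach, candidate regulatory sequences are placed in a reporter transcription unit and their activity is read out from reporter transcript abundance. The associated work concerns the determinants of terminator strength in Arabidopsis and maize. This plasmid, with the well-characterised 35S terminator in the terminator position, therefore plausibly serves as a reference or control construct, although the record does not say so explicitly. The sequenced record is 5,667 nt, a few bases shorter than the catalogued 5,672 bp.
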