Addgene plasmid #203592: pPSt_35Spr-GFP-t35S
Purpose: Fully assembled Plant STARR-seq plasmid with the 35S terminator.
Depositing lab: Stan Fields. Depositing organization: University of Washington. Publication: Arabidopsis and maize terminator strength is determined by GC content, polyadenylation motifs and cleavage probability. Gorjifard S, Jores T, Tonnies J, Mueth NA, Bubb K, Wrightsman T, Buckler ES, Fields S, Cuperus JT, Queitsch C. Nat Commun. 2024 Jul 12;15(1):5868. doi: 10.1038/s41467-024-50174-7. PubMed 38997252.
Backbone
  Vector backbone: pPSt
  Backbone manufacturer: Jores et al, 2023
  Backbone size w/o insert (bp): 4534
  Total vector size (bp): 5672
  Vector type: Plant Expression
  Selectable markers: Basta
Growth in bacteria
  Bacterial resistance: Spectinomycin, 50 μg/mL
  Growth temperature: 37°C
  Growth strain: DH5alpha
  Copy number: High Copy
Gene/Insert 1
  Gene/Insert name: CaMV 35S promoter + Zm00001d041672 5'UTR
  Species: Cauliflower mosaic virus + Zea mays
  Insert size (bp): 293
Gene/Insert 2
  Gene/Insert name: eGFP (alt name: GFP)
  Species: Aequorea victoria
  Insert size (bp): 717
Gene/Insert 3
  Gene/Insert name: CaMV 35S terminator (alt name: t35S)
  Species: Cauliflower mosaic virus
  Insert size (bp): 204
Terms and licenses: Academic/Nonprofit Terms; Industry Terms: Not Available to Industry
How to cite: pPSt_35Spr-GFP-t35S was a gift from Stan Fields (Addgene plasmid # 203592 ; http://n2t.net/addgene:203592 ; RRID:Addgene_203592)
